>Addgene plasmid #125824 | pET151-GST-PP-RPN13 (19-132) K97D | addgene full sequence | sequence record 245569 | Addgene NGS Result
GACGCAGACGCGCCGAGACAGAACTTAATGGGCCCGCTAACAGCGCGATTTGCTGGTGACCCAATGCGAC
CAGATGCTCCACGCCCAGTCGCGTACCGTCTTCATGGGAGAAAATAATACTGTTGATGGGTGTCTGGTCA
GAGACATCAAGAAATAACGCCGGAACATTAGTGCAGGCAGCTTCCACAGCAATGGCATCCTGGTCATCCA
GCGGATAGTTAATGATCAGCCCACTGACGCGTTGCGCGAGAAGATTGTGCACCGCCGCTTTACAGGCTTC
GACGCCGCTTCGTTCTACCATCGACACCACCACGCTGGCACCCAGTTGATCGGCGCGAGATTTAATCGCC
GCGACAATTTGCGACGGCGCGTGCAGGGCCAGACTGGAGGTGGCAACGCCAATCAGCAACGACTGTTTGC
CCGCCAGTTGTTGTGCCACGCGGTTGGGAATGTAATTCAGCTCCGCCATCGCCGCTTCCACTTTTTCCCG
CGTTTTCGCAGAAACGTGGCTGGCCTGGTTCACCACGCGGGAAACGGTCTGATAAGAGACACCGGCATAC
TCTGCGACATCGTATAACGTTACTGGTTTCACATTCACCACCCTGAATTGACTCTCTTCCGGGCGCTATC
ATGCCATACCGCGAAAGGTTTTGCGCCATTCGATGGTGTCCGGGATCTCGACGCTCTCCCTTATGCGACT
CCTGCATTAGGAAGCAGCCCAGTAGTAGGTTGAGGCCGTTGAGCACCGCCGCCGCAAGGAATGGTGCATG
CAAGGAGATGGCGCCCAACAGTCCCCCGGCCACGGGGCCTGCCACCATACCCACGCCGAAACAAGCGCTC
ATGAGCCCGAAGTGGCGAGCCCGATCTTCCCCATCGGTGATGTCGGCGATATAGGCGCCAGCAACCGCAC
CTGTGGCGCCGGTGATGCCGGCCACGATGCGTCCGGCGTAGAGGATCGAGATCTCGATCCCGCGAAATTA
ATACGACTCACTATAGGGGAATTGTGAGCGGATAACAATTCCCCTCTAGAAATAATTTTGTTTAACTTTA
AGAAGGAGATATACATATGGGAATTGATCCCTTCACCATGTCCCCTATACTAGGTTATTGGAAAATTAAG
GGCCTTGTGCAACCCACTCGACTTCTTTTGGAATATCTTGAAGAAAAATATGAAGAGCATTTGTATGAGC
GCGATGAAGGTGATAAATGGCGAAACAAAAAGTTTGAATTGGGTTTGGAGTTTCCCAATCTTCCTTATTA
TATTGATGGTGATGTTAAATTAACACAGTCTATGGCCATCATACGTTATATAGCTGACAAGCACAACATG
TTGGGTGGTTGTCCAAAAGAGCGTGCAGAGATTTCAATGCTTGAAGGAGCGGTTTTGGATATTAGATACG
GTGTTTCGAGAATTGCATATAGTAAAGACTTTGAAACTCTCAAAGTTGATTTTCTTAGCAAGCTACCTGA
AATGCTGAAAATGTTCGAAGATCGTTTATGTCATAAAACATATTTAAATGGTGATCATGTAACCCATCCT
GACTTCATGTTGTATGACGCTCTTGATGTTGTTTTATACATGGACCCAATGTGCCTGGATGCGTTCCCAA
AATTAGTTTGTTTTAAAAAACGTATTGAAGCTATCCCACAAATTGATAAGTACTTGAAATCCAGCAAGTA
TATAGCATGGCCTTTGCAGGGCTGGCAAGCCACGTTTGGTGGTGGCGACCATCCTCCAAAATCGGATCTG
GAAGTTCTGTTCCAGGGGCCGTCCAACAAGTACTTGGTGGAGTTTCGGGCGGGAAAGATGTCCCTGAAGG
GGACCACCGTGACTCCGGATAAGCGGAAAGGGCTGGTGTACATTCAGCAGACGGACGACTCGCTTATTCA
CTTCTGCTGGAAGGACAGGACGTCCGGGAACGTGGAAGACGACTTGATCATCTTCCCTGACGACTGTGAG
TTCAAGCGGGTGCCGCAGTGCCCCAGCGGGAGGGTCTACGTGCTGGATTTCAAGGCAGGGTCCAAGCGGC
TTTTCTTCTGGATGCAGGAACCCAAGACAGACCAGGATGAGGAGCATTGCCGGAAAGTCAACGAGTATCT
GAACAACCCCCCGTAAAAGGGCGAGCTCAGATCTGGCTGCTAACAAAGCCCGAAAGGAAGCTGAGTTGGC
TGCTGCCACCGCTGAGCAATAACTAGCATAACCCCTTGGGGCCTCTAAACGGGTCTTGAGGGGTTTTTTG
CTGAAAGGAGGAACTATATCCGGATATCCCGCAAGAGGCCCGGCAGTACCGGCATAACCAAGCCTATGCC
TACAGCATCCAGGGTGACGGTGCCGAGGATGACGATGAGCGCATTGTTAGATTTCATACACGGTGCCTGA
CTGCGTTAGCAATTTAACTGTGATAAACTACCGCATTAAAGCTAGCTTATCGATGATAAGCTGTCAAACA
TGAGAATTAATTCTTGAAGACGAAAGGGCCTCGTGATACGCCTATTTTTATAGGTTAATGTCATGATAAT
AATGGTTTCTTAGACGTCAGGTGGCACTTTTCGGGGAAATGTGCGCGGAACCCCTATTTGTTTATTTTTC
TAAATACATTCAAATATGTATCCGCTCATGAGACAATAACCCTGATAAATGCTTCAATAATATTGAAAAA
GGAAGAGTATGAGTATTCAACATTTCCGTGTCGCCCTTATTCCCTTTTTTGCGGCATTTTGCCTTCCTGT
TTTTGCTCACCCAGAAACGCTGGTGAAAGTAAAAGATGCTGAAGATCAGTTGGGTGCACGAGTGGGTTAC
ATCGAACTGGATCTCAACAGCGGTAAGATCCTTGAGAGTTTTCGCCCCGAAGAACGTTTTCCAATGATGA
GCACTTTTAAAGTTCTGCTATGTGGCGCGGTATTATCCCGTGTTGACGCCGGGCAAGAGCAACTCGGTCG
CCGCATACACTATTCTCAGAATGACTTGGTTGAGTACTCACCAGTCACAGAAAAGCATCTTACGGATGGC
ATGACAGTAAGAGAATTATGCAGTGCTGCCATAACCATGAGTGATAACACTGCGGCCAACTTACTTCTGA
CAACGATCGGAGGACCGAAGGAGCTAACCGCTTTTTTGCACAACATGGGGGATCATGTAACTCGCCTTGA
TCGTTGGGAACCGGAGCTGAATGAAGCCATACCAAACGACGAGCGTGACACCACGATGCCTGCAGCAATG
GCAACAACGTTGCGCAAACTATTAACTGGCGAACTACTTACTCTAGCTTCCCGGCAACAATTAATAGACT
GGATGGAGGCGGATAAAGTTGCAGGACCACTTCTGCGCTCGGCCCTTCCGGCTGGCTGGTTTATTGCTGA
TAAATCTGGAGCCGGTGAGCGTGGGTCTCGCGGTATCATTGCAGCACTGGGGCCAGATGGTAAGCCCTCC
CGTATCGTAGTTATCTACACGACGGGGAGTCAGGCAACTATGGATGAACGAAATAGACAGATCGCTGAGA
TAGGTGCCTCACTGATTAAGCATTGGTAACTGTCAGACCAAGTTTACTCATATATACTTTAGATTGATTT
AAAACTTCATTTTTAATTTAAAAGGATCTAGGTGAAGATCCTTTTTGATAATCTCATGACCAAAATCCCT
TAACGTGAGTTTTCGTTCCACTGAGCGTCAGACCCCGTAGAAAAGATCAAAGGATCTTCTTGAGATCCTT
TTTTTCTGCGCGTAATCTGCTGCTTGCAAACAAAAAAACCACCGCTACCAGCGGTGGTTTGTTTGCCGGA
TCAAGAGCTACCAACTCTTTTTCCGAAGGTAACTGGCTTCAGCAGAGCGCAGATACCAAATACTGTCCTT
CTAGTGTAGCCGTAGTTAGGCCACCACTTCAAGAACTCTGTAGCACCGCCTACATACCTCGCTCTGCTAA
TCCTGTTACCAGTGGCTGCTGCCAGTGGCGATAAGTCGTGTCTTACCGGGTTGGACTCAAGACGATAGTT
ACCGGATAAGGCGCAGCGGTCGGGCTGAACGGGGGGTTCGTGCACACAGCCCAGCTTGGAGCGAACGACC
TACACCGAACTGAGATACCTACAGCGTGAGCTATGAGAAAGCGCCACGCTTCCCGAAGGGAGAAAGGCGG
ACAGGTATCCGGTAAGCGGCAGGGTCGGAACAGGAGAGCGCACGAGGGAGCTTCCAGGGGGAAACGCCTG
GTATCTTTATAGTCCTGTCGGGTTTCGCCACCTCTGACTTGAGCGTCGATTTTTGTGATGCTCGTCAGGG
GGGCGGAGCCTATGGAAAAACGCCAGCAACGCGGCCTTTTTACGGTTCCTGGCCTTTTGCTGGCCTTTTG
CTCACATGTTCTTTCCTGCGTTATCCCCTGATTCTGTGGATAACCGTATTACCGCCTTTGAGTGAGCTGA
TACCGCTCGCCGCAGCCGAACGACCGAGCGCAGCGAGTCAGTGAGCGAGGAAGCGGAAGAGCGCCTGATG
CGGTATTTTCTCCTTACGCATCTGTGCGGTATTTCACACCGCAATGGTGCACTCTCAGTACAATCTGCTC
TGATGCCGCATAGTTAAGCCAGTATACACTCCGCTATCGCTACGTGACTGGGTCATGGCTGCGCCCCGAC
ACCCGCCAACACCCGCTGACGCGCCCTGACGGGCTTGTCTGCTCCCGGCATCCGCTTACAGACAAGCTGT
GACCGTCTCCGGGAGCTGCATGTGTCAGAGGTTTTCACCGTCATCACCGAAACGCGCGAGGCAGCTGCGG
TAAAGCTCATCAGCGTGGTCGTGAAGCGATTCACAGATGTCTGCCTGTTCATCCGCGTCCAGCTCGTTGA
GTTTCTCCAGAAGCGTTAATGTCTGGCTTCTGATAAAGCGGGCCATGTTAAGGGCGGTTTTTTCCTGTTT
GGTCACTGATGCCTCCGTGTAAGGGGGATTTCTGTTCATGGGGGTAATGATACCGATGAAACGAGAGAGG
ATGCTCACGATACGGGTTACTGATGATGAACATGCCCGGTTACTGGAACGTTGTGAGGGTAAACAACTGG
CGGTATGGATGCGGCGGGACCAGAGAAAAATCACTCAGGGTCAATGCCAGCGCTTCGTTAATACAGATGT
AGGTGTTCCACAGGGTAGCCAGCAGCATCCTGCGATGCAGATCCGGAACATAATGGTGCAGGGCGCTGAC
TTCCGCGTTTCCAGACTTTACGAAACACGGAAACCGAAGACCATTCATGTTGTTGCTCAGGTCGCAGACG
TTTTGCAGCAGCAGTCGCTTCACGTTCGCTCGCGTATCGGTGATTCATTCTGCTAACCAGTAAGGCAACC
CCGCCAGCCTAGCCGGGTCCTCAACGACAGGAGCACGATCATGCGCACCCGTGGCCAGGACCCAACGCTG
CCCGAGATGCGCCGCGTGCGGCTGCTGGAGATGGCGGACGCGATGGATATGTTCTGCCAAGGGTTGGTTT
GCGCATTCACAGTTCTCCGCAAGAATTGATTGGCTCCAATTCTTGGAGTGGTGAATCCGTTAGCGAGGTG
CCGCCGGCTTCCATTCAGGTCGAGGTGGCCCGGCTCCATGCACCGCGACGCAACGCGGGGAGGCAGACAA
GGTATAGGGCGGCGCCTACAATCCATGCCAACCCGTTCCATGTGCTCGCCGAGGCGGCATAAATCGCCGT
GACGATCAGCGGTCCAATGATCGAAGTTAGGCTGGTAAGAGCCGCGAGCGATCCTTGAAGCTGTCCCTGA
TGGTCGTCATCTACCTGCCTGGACAGCATGGCCTGCAACGCGGGCATCCCGATGCCGCCGGAAGCGAGAA
GAATCATAATGGGGAAGGCCATCCAGCCTCGCGTCGCGAACGCCAGCAAGACGTAGCCCAGCGCGTCGGC
CGCCATGCCGGCGATAATGGCCTGCTTCTCGCCGAAACGTTTGGTGGCGGGACCAGTGACGAAGGCTTGA
GCGAGGGCGTGCAAGATTCCGAATACCGCAAGCGACAGGCCGATCATCGTCGCGCTCCAGCGAAAGCGGT
CCTCGCCGAAAATGACCCAGAGCGCTGCCGGCACCTGTCCTACGAGTTGCATGATAAAGAAGACAGTCAT
AAGTGCGGCGACGATAGTCATGCCCCGCGCCCACCGGAAGGAGCTGACTGGGTTGAAGGCTCTCAAGGGC
ATCGGTCGAGATCCCGGTGCCTAATGAGTGAGCTAACTTACATTAATTGCGTTGCGCTCACTGCCCGCTT
TCCAGTCGGGAAACCTGTCGTGCCAGCTGCATTAATGAATCGGCCAACGCGCGGGGAGAGGCGGTTTGCG
TATTGGGCGCCAGGGTGGTTTTTCTTTTCACCAGTGAGACGGGCAACAGCTGATTGCCCTTCACCGCCTG
GCCCTGAGAGAGTTGCAGCAAGCGGTCCACGCTGGTTTGCCCCAGCAGGCGAAAATCCTGTTTGATGGTG
GTTAACGGCGGGATATAACATGAGCTGTCTTCGGTATCGTCGTATCCCACTACCGAGATATCCGCACCAA
CGCGCAGCCCGGACTCGGTAATGGCGCGCATTGCGCCCAGCGCCATCTGATCGTTGGCAACCAGCATCGC
AGTGGGAACGATGCCCTCATTCAGCATTTGCATGGTTTGTTGAAAACCGGACATGGCACTCCAGTCGCCT
TCCCGTTCCGCTATCGGCTGAATTTGATTGCGAGTGAGATATTTATGCCAGCCAGCCA
Features (pLannotate 1.2.2; 20 found; start..end, strand, type, name):
    593..670     -  promoter       lacI promoter: lacI
    678..957     -  CDS            TcR (fragment): tetracycline efflux protein; tet; confers resistance to tetracycline
    979..997     +  promoter       T7 promoter: promoter for bacteriophage T7 RNA polymerase
    998..1022    +  protein_bind   lac operator: The lac repressor binds to the lac operator to inhibit transcription in E. coli. This inhibition can be relieved by adding lactose or isopropyl-β-D-thiogalactopyranoside (IPTG). lac repressor encoded by lacI
   1037..1059    +  RBS            RBS: efficient ribosome binding site from bacteriophage T7 gene 10 (Olins and Rangwala, 1989)
   1088..1741    +  CDS            GST26_SCHJA: Experimental evidence at protein level: Swiss-Prot protein existence level 1. GST isoenzymes appear to play a central role in the parasite detoxification system. Other functions are also suspected including a role in increasing the solubility of haematin in the parasite gut. From Schistosoma japonicum (Blood fluke).
   1763..2128    +  CDS            ADRM1 (fragment): ADRM1_HUMAN - Also known as GP110. Experimental evidence at protein level: Swiss-Prot protein existence level 1. Component of the 26S proteasome, a multiprotein complex involved in the ATP-dependent degradation of ubiquitinated proteins. This complex plays a key role in the maintenance of protein homeostasis by removing misfolded or damaged proteins, which could impair cellular functions, and by removing proteins whose functions are no longer required. Therefore, the proteasome participates in numerous cellular processes, including cell cycle progression, apoptosis, or DNA damage repair. Withi
   2136..2185    +  CDS            SET1 (fragment): solubility-enhancement tag derived from T7 phage gene 10B
   2193..2240    +  terminator     T7 terminator: transcription terminator for bacteriophage T7 RNA polymerase
   2263..2367    -  CDS            TcR (fragment): tetracycline efflux protein; tet; confers resistance to tetracycline
   2424..2447    -  promoter       tet promoter (fragment): E. coli promoter for tetracycline efflux protein gene
   2564..2668    +  promoter       AmpR promoter: bla
   2669..3529    +  CDS            AmpR: β-lactamase; bla; confers resistance to ampicillin, carbenicillin, and related antibiotics
   3700..4288    +  rep_origin     ori: high-copy-number ColE1/pMB1/pBR322/pUC origin of replication
   4474..4613    -  misc_feature   bom: basis of mobility region from pBR322
   4715..4906    -  CDS            rop: Rop protein, which maintains plasmids at low copy number; rop
   4923..5303    +  CDS            YPB1_ECOLX: Protein predicted: Swiss-Prot protein existence level 4. From Escherichia coli.
   5545..6169    -  CDS            TcR (fragment): tetracycline efflux protein; tet; confers resistance to tetracycline
   6184..6205    -  protein_bind   CAP binding site: CAP binding activates transcription in the presence of cAMP. E. coli catabolite activator protein
   6218..592     -  CDS            lacI (across the origin): lac repressor; lacI; The lac repressor binds to the lac operator to inhibit transcription in E. coli. This inhibition can be relieved by adding lactose or isopropyl-β-D-thiogalactopyranoside (IPTG).
