[The description below was written by a language model from this plasmid's Addgene catalogue record and pLannotate feature annotations shown in this document.]
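Description:
pET151-GST-PP-RPN13 (19-132) K97D is a bacterial expression plasmid built on the pET151-D-TOPO backbone, from which the vector's N-terminal His-tag has been removed. It is propagated in E. coli through a ColE1/pBR322-type origin accompanied by the bom region and the rop gene, which moderates copy number (the catalogue lists copy number as unknown). Selection is by ampicillin through the β-lactamase gene and its own promoter. Several short tetracycline-resistance fragments and a partial tet promoter are also annotated; these are non-functional pBR322-derived remnants rather than a usable marker.

The expression cassette is a standard T7lac arrangement: a T7 promoter followed directly by a lac operator, the strong T7 gene 10 ribosome binding site, the open reading frame, and a T7 terminator. The plasmid also carries lacI, so transcription is repressed until induction with IPTG in a host that supplies T7 RNA polymerase. The encoded protein is Schistosoma japonicum glutathione S-transferase fused at the N-terminus of residues 19-132 of human RPN13 (ADRM1), a ubiquitin receptor of the 26S proteasome, carrying a lysine 97 to aspartate substitution. The "PP" in the name suggests a protease cleavage site in the short linker between GST and the insert, but the record does not define or annotate it. A small fragment matching a T7 gene 10B-derived sequence lies between the insert and the terminator and is likely vector sequence.

The construct is intended for producing the GST-tagged mutant RPN13 fragment in E. coli. The associated study examined how phosphorylation of RPN2 affects its interaction with RPN13.
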