Addgene plasmid #125824: pET151-GST-PP-RPN13 (19-132) K97D
Purpose: Expresses GST-RPN13 (19-132) K97D in E.coli
Depositing lab: Chris Hill. Depositing organization: University of Utah. Publication: Phosphorylation of Tyr950 in the proteasome scaffolding protein RPN2 modulates its interaction with the ubiquitin receptor RPN13. Hemmis CW, Heard SC, Hill CP. J Biol Chem. 2019 May 7. pii: AC119.008881. doi: 10.1074/jbc.AC119.008881. PubMed 31064842.
Backbone
  Vector backbone: pET151-D-TOPO
  Modifications to backbone: N-terminal His-tag removed
  Vector type: Bacterial Expression
Growth in bacteria
  Bacterial resistance: Ampicillin, 100 μg/mL
  Growth temperature: 37°C
  Growth strain: DH5alpha
  Copy number: Unknown
Gene/Insert
  Gene/Insert name: RPN13 (alt name: ADRM1)
  Species: H. sapiens (human)
  Insert size (bp): 339
  Mutation: changed lysine 97 to aspartate
  GenBank ID: NM_175573
  Entrez Gene: ADRM1 (a.k.a. ARM-1, ARM1, GP110, PSMD16)
  Promoter: T7
  Tag / fusion protein: GST (N terminal on insert)
  Cloning method: TOPO Cloning
  Sequencing primers: 5′ T7; 3′ T7Ter
Terms and licenses: Academic/Nonprofit Terms; Industry Terms: Not Available to Industry
How to cite: pET151-GST-PP-RPN13 (19-132) K97D was a gift from Chris Hill (Addgene plasmid # 125824 ; http://n2t.net/addgene:125824 ; RRID:Addgene_125824)
