>Addgene plasmid #125824 | pET151-GST-PP-RPN13 (19-132) K97D | depositor partial sequence | sequence record 240857 | ORF
ATGTCCCCTATACTAGGTTATTGGAAAATTAAGGGCCTTGTGCAACCCACTCGACTTCTTTTGGAATATC
TTGAAGAAAAATATGAAGAGCATTTGTATGAGCGCGATGAAGGTGATAAATGGCGAAACAAAAAGTTTGA
ATTGGGTTTGGAGTTTCCCAATCTTCCTTATTATATTGATGGTGATGTTAAATTAACACAGTCTATGGCC
ATCATACGTTATATAGCTGACAAGCACAACATGTTGGGTGGTTGTCCAAAAGAGCGTGCAGAGATTTCAA
TGCTTGAAGGAGCGGTTTTGGATATTAGATACGGTGTTTCGAGAATTGCATATAGTAAAGACTTTGAAAC
TCTCAAAGTTGATTTTCTTAGCAAGCTACCTGAAATGCTGAAAATGTTCGAAGATCGTTTATGTCATAAA
ACATATTTAAATGGTGATCATGTAACCCATCCTGACTTCATGTTGTATGACGCTCTTGATGTTGTTTTAT
ACATGGACCCAATGTGCCTGGATGCGTTCCCAAAATTAGTTTGTTTTAAAAAACGTATTGAAGCTATCCC
ACAAATTGATAAGTACTTGAAATCCAGCAAGTATATAGCATGGCCTTTGCAGGGCTGGCAAGCCACGTTT
GGTGGTGGCGACCATCCTCCAAAATCGGATCTGGAAGTTCTGTTCCAGGGGCCGTCCAACAAGTACTTGG
TGGAGTTTCGGGCGGGAAAGATGTCCCTGAAGGGGACCACCGTGACTCCGGATAAGCGGAAAGGGCTGGT
GTACATTCAGCAGACGGACGACTCGCTTATTCACTTCTGCTGGAAGGACAGGACGTCCGGGAACGTGGAA
GACGACTTGATCATCTTCCCTGACGACTGTGAGTTCAAGCGGGTGCCGCAGTGCCCCAGCGGGAGGGTCT
ACGTGCTGGATTTCAAGGCAGGGTCCAAGCGGCTTTTCTTCTGGATGCAGGAACCCAAGACAGACCAGGA
TGAGGAGCATTGCCGGAAAGTCAACGAGTATCTGAACAACCCCCCGTAA
